Addgene plasmid #65052: p-miR-148a
Purpose: Expression of miR148a in mammalian cells
Depositing lab: Cristina Fillat. Depositing organization: Institut d'Investigacions Biomèdiques August Pi i Sunyer (IDIBAPS). Publication: miR-148a- and miR-216a-regulated oncolytic adenoviruses targeting pancreatic tumors attenuate tissue damage without perturbation of miRNA activity. Bofill-De Ros X, Gironella M, Fillat C. Mol Ther. 2014 Sep;22(9):1665-77. doi: 10.1038/mt.2014.98. Epub 2014 Jun 4. PubMed 24895996.
Backbone
  Vector backbone: pBABE-puro
  Backbone size w/o insert (bp): 5175
  Vector type: Mammalian Expression, Retroviral
Growth in bacteria
  Bacterial resistance: Ampicillin, 100 μg/mL
  Growth temperature: 37°C
  Growth strain: DH5alpha
  Copy number: High Copy
Gene/Insert
  Gene/Insert name: hsa-miR-148a (pre-miRNA) (alt name: MIR148A)
  Species: H. sapiens (human)
  Insert size (bp): 335
  GenBank ID: 406940
  Entrez Gene: MIR148A (a.k.a. MIRN148, MIRN148A, hsa-mir-148, mir-148a)
  Promoter: SV40
  Cloning method: Restriction Enzyme; 5′ cloning site HindIII (not destroyed); 3′ cloning site HindIII (not destroyed)
  Sequencing primers: 5′ pBABE-5; 3′ pBABE-3
Terms and licenses: Academic/Nonprofit Terms; Industry Terms: Not Available to Industry
Depositor comments: Please note that this plasmid was also described in PubMed ID 25714032.
How to cite: p-miR-148a was a gift from Cristina Fillat (Addgene plasmid # 65052 ; http://n2t.net/addgene:65052 ; RRID:Addgene_65052)
