[The description below was written by a language model from this plasmid's Addgene catalogue record and pLannotate feature annotations shown in this document.]
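Description:
p-miR-148a is a retroviral mammalian expression plasmid built on the pBABE-puro backbone and intended, according to its catalogue entry, to express human miR-148a in mammalian cells. It is propagated in E. coli through a high-copy ColE1/pUC-type origin and selected with ampicillin via the bla gene and its own promoter. The retroviral portion comprises Moloney murine leukemia virus long terminal repeats flanking a packaging signal (Ψ) and a truncated gag segment lacking its start codon. This arrangement lets the transcript between the LTRs be packaged into retroviral particles when viral proteins are supplied in trans, for stable integration into target cells. The plasmid can also be used by direct transfection.

The catalogue describes the insert as a roughly 335 bp fragment carrying the hsa-miR-148a pre-miRNA (MIR148A), cloned non-directionally into a HindIII site and expressed from the SV40 promoter. In the annotated sequence, the insert region lies between the SV40 enhancer/early promoter and the puromycin N-acetyltransferase coding sequence, so the microRNA hairpin would sit in the same SV40-driven transcript that provides puromycin selection of transduced or transfected cells. There is a discrepancy, however. The automated annotation finds a mir-216 family ncRNA on the reverse strand at that position and no mir-148 feature. The record does not resolve whether this reflects an annotation artefact, the insert's orientation or a difference between the deposited sequence and the catalogue description, so the insert's identity and orientation should be checked against the sequence. The associated work concerns miR-148a- and miR-216a-regulated oncolytic adenoviruses for pancreatic tumours, where such a plasmid would supply the microRNA experimentally.
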