Features (pLannotate 1.2.2; 12 found; start..end, strand, type, name):
      8..477     +  LTR            LTR: long terminal repeat from Moloney murine leukemia virus
    601..875     +  misc_feature   MESV Ψ (fragment): packaging signal of murine embryonic stem cell virus
    934..1350    +  CDS            gag (truncated): truncated Moloney murine leukemia virus (MMLV) gag gene lacking the start codon
   1413..1742    +  promoter       SV40 promoter: SV40 enhancer and early promoter
   1957..2045    -  ncRNA          mir-216: Accession: RF00654 - microRNA mir-216
   2167..2766    +  CDS            PuroR: puromycin N-acetyltransferase; pac from Streptomyces; confers resistance to puromycin
   2865..3458    +  LTR            LTR: long terminal repeat from Moloney murine leukemia virus
   3467..3513    +  LTR            5' LTR (truncated) (fragment): truncated long terminal repeat from Moloney murine sarcoma virus
   3596..3644    -  CDS            lacI (fragment): lac repressor; lacI; The lac repressor binds to the lac operator to inhibit transcription in E. coli. This inhibition can be relieved by adding lactose or isopropyl-β-D-thiogalactopyranoside (IPTG).
   3830..4418    -  rep_origin     ori: high-copy-number ColE1/pMB1/pBR322/pUC origin of replication
   4596..5456    -  CDS            AmpR: β-lactamase; bla; confers resistance to ampicillin, carbenicillin, and related antibiotics
   5457..5561    -  promoter       AmpR promoter: bla
>Addgene plasmid #65052 | p-miR-148a | depositor full sequence | sequence record 115532 | p-miR-148a sequence 5584 bps
CTGCAGCCTGAATATGGGCCAAACAGGATATCTGTGGTAAGCAGTTCCTGCCCCGGCTCAGGGCCAAGAA
CAGATGGAACAGCTGAATATGGGCCAAACAGGATATCTGTGGTAAGCAGTTCCTGCCCCGGCTCAGGGCC
AAGAACAGATGGTCCCCAGATGCGGTCCAGCCCTCAGCAGTTTCTAGAGAACCATCAGATGTTTCCAGGG
TGCCCCAAGGACCTGAAATGACCCTGTGCCTTATTTGAACTAACCAATCAGTTCGCTTCTCGCTTCTGTT
CGCGCGCTTCTGCTCCCCGAGCTCAATAAAAGAGCCCACAACCCCTCACTCGGGGCGCCAGTCCTCCGAT
TGACTGAGTCGCCCGGGTACCCGTGTATCCAATAAACCCTCTTGCAGTTGCATCCGACTTGTGGTCTCGC
TGTTCCTTGGGAGGGTCTCCTCTGAGTGATTGACTACCCGTCAGCGGGGGTCTTTCATTTGGGGGCTCGT
CCGGGATCGGGAGACCCCTGCCCAGGGACCACCGACCCACCACCGGGAGGTAAGCTGGCCAGCAACTTAT
CTGTGTCTGTCCGATTGTCTAGTGTCTATGACTGATTTTATGCGCCTGCGTCGGTACTAGTTAGCTAACT
AGCTCTGTATCTGGCGGACCCGTGGTGGAACTGACGAGTTCTGAACACCCGGCCGCAACCCTGGGAGACG
TCCCAGGGACTTTGGGGGCCGTTTTTGTGGCCCGACCTGAGGAAGGGAGTCGATGTGGAATCCGACCCCG
TCAGGATATGTGGTTCTGGTAGGAGACGAGAACCTAAAACAGTTCCCGCCTCCGTCTGAATTTTTGCTTT
CGGTTTGGAACCGAAGCCGCGCGTCTTGTCTGCTGCAGCATCGTTCTGTGTTGTCTCTGTCTGACTGTGT
TTCTGTATTTGTCTGAAAATTAGGGCCAGACTGTTACCACTCCCTTAAGTTTGACCTTAGATCACTGGAA
AGATGTCGAGCGGCTCGCTCACAACCAGTCGGTAGATGTCAAGAAGAGACGTTGGGTTACCTTCTGCTCT
GCAGAATGGCCAACCTTTAACGTCGGATGGCCGCGAGACGGCACCTTTAACCGAGACCTCATCACCCAGG
TTAAGATCAAGGTCTTTTCACCTGGCCCGCATGGACACCCAGACCAGGTCCCCTACATCGTGACCTGGGA
AGCCTTGGCTTTTGACCCCCCTCCCTGGGTCAAGCCCTTTGTACACCCTAAGCCTCCGCCTCCTCTTCCT
CCATCCGCCCCGTCTCTCCCCCTTGAACCTCCTCGTTCGACCCCGCCTCGATCCTCCCTTTATCCAGCCC
TCACTCCTTCTCTAGGCGCCGGCCGGATCCCAGTGTGGTGGTACGTAGGAATTCGCCAGCACAGTGGTCG
ACCCTGTGGAATGTGTGTCAGTTAGGGTGTGGAAAGTCCCCAGGCTCCCCAGCAGGCAGAAGTATGCAAA
GCATGCATCTCAATTAGTCAGCAACCAGGTGTGGAAAGTCCCCAGGCTCCCCAGCAGGCAGAAGTATGCA
AAGCATGCATCTCAATTAGTCAGCAACCATAGTCCCGCCCCTAACTCCGCCCATCCCGCCCCTAACTCCG
CCCAGTTCCGCCCATTCTCCGCCCCATGGCTGACTAATTTTTTTTATTTATGCAGAGGCCGAGGCCGCCT
CGGCCTCTGAGCTATTCCAGAAGTAGTGAGGAGGCTTTTTTGGAGGCCTAGGCTTTTGCAAAAAGCTTGC
GAATCCAATAAAGGCAAATTAATTCCCAAGGCTGGTTTCCTTTCCAGCACAACAGCACTTTAGAAAAAGA
CTTTACTAAGATTAAAAGAGGTTGAGCATGAAACAGTAACCATCGAAACTTTTCCCCCCGTCTTGGTCAT
GAAATAGAAATTTGGTATTTAATTTTGGTTGCCATGCAAGTCTTTTGATTCGTGAGGGCTAGGAAATTGC
TCTGTTTAGCATAATCCCAGAGACCACTGTGAGGGATTGTATGAACATCTCACAGTTGCCAGCTGAGATT
AAGCCAACTCACAGCCATCCGTGTTAGACCTGCAAGAGAAAGTGTATGAGCAGAGGCACGTGGCTGCCTC
AGGTGGAAGCACATCTTCATACATCGAGTGCACCAGCAGAAGCCCTGATGTACCCCTAAGCTTACCATGA
CCGAGTACAAGCCCACGGTGCGCCTCGCCACCCGCGACGACGTCCCCAGGGCCGTACGCACCCTCGCCGC
CGCGTTCGCCGACTACCCCGCCACGCGCCACACCGTCGATCCGGACCGCCACATCGAGCGGGTCACCGAG
CTGCAAGAACTCTTCCTCACGCGCGTCGGGCTCGACATCGGCAAGGTGTGGGTCGCGGACGACGGCGCCG
CGGTGGCGGTCTGGACCACGCCGGAGAGCGTCGAAGCGGGGGCGGTGTTCGCCGAGATCGGCCCGCGCAT
GGCCGAGTTGAGCGGTTCCCGGCTGGCCGCGCAGCAACAGATGGAAGGCCTCCTGGCGCCGCACCGGCCC
AAGGAGCCCGCGTGGTTCCTGGCCACCGTCGGCGTCTCGCCCGACCACCAGGGCAAGGGTCTGGGCAGCG
CCGTCGTGCTCCCCGGAGTGGAGGCGGCCGAGCGCGCCGGGGTGCCCGCCTTCCTGGAGACCTCCGCGCC
CCGCAACCTCCCCTTCTACGAGCGGCTCGGCTTCACCGTCACCGCCGACGTCGAGTGCCCGAAGGACCGC
GCGACCTGGTGCATGACCCGCAAGCCCGGTGCCTGACGCCCGCCCCACGACCCGCAGCGCCCGACCGAAA
GGAGCGCACGACCCCATGCATCGATAAAATAAAAGATTTTATTTAGTCTCCAGAAAAAGGGGGGAATGAA
AGACCCCACCTGTAGGTTTGGCAAGCTAGCTTAAGTAACGCCATTTTGCAAGGCATGGAAAAATACATAA
CTGAGAATAGAGAAGTTCAGATCAAGGTCAGGAACAGATGGAACAGCTGAATATGGGCCAAACAGGATAT
CTGTGGTAAGCAGTTCCTGCCCCGGCTCAGGGCCAAGAACAGATGGAACAGCTGAATATGGGCCAAACAG
GATATCTGTGGTAAGCAGTTCCTGCCCCGGCTCAGGGCCAAGAACAGATGGTCCCCAGATGCGGTCCAGC
CCTCAGCAGTTTCTAGAGAACCATCAGATGTTTCCAGGGTGCCCCAAGGACCTGAAATGACCCTGTGCCT
TATTTGAACTAACCAATCAGTTCGCTTCTCGCTTCTGTTCGCGCGCTTCTGCTCCCCGAGCTCAATAAAA
GAGCCCACAACCCCTCACTCGGGGCGCCAGTCCTCCGATTGACTGAGTCGCCCGGGTACCCGTGTATCCA
ATAAACCCTCTTGCAGTTGCATCCGACTTGTGGTCTCGCTGTTCCTTGGGAGGGTCTCCTCTGAGTGATT
GACTACCCGTCAGCGGGGGTCTTTCATTTCCGACTTGTGGTCTCGCTGCCTTGGGAGGGTCTCCTCTGAG
TGATTGACTACCCGTCAGCGGGGGTCTTCACATGCAGCATGTATCAAAATTAATTTGGTTTTTTTTCTTA
AGTATTTACATTAAATGGCCATAGTTGCATTAATGAATCGGCCAACGCGCGGGGAGAGGCGGTTTGCGTA
TTGGCGCTCTTCCGCTTCCTCGCTCACTGACTCGCTGCGCTCGGTCGTTCGGCTGCGGCGAGCGGTATCA
GCTCACTCAAAGGCGGTAATACGGTTATCCACAGAATCAGGGGATAACGCAGGAAAGAACATGTGAGCAA
AAGGCCAGCAAAAGGCCAGGAACCGTAAAAAGGCCGCGTTGCTGGCGTTTTTCCATAGGCTCCGCCCCCC
TGACGAGCATCACAAAAATCGACGCTCAAGTCAGAGGTGGCGAAACCCGACAGGACTATAAAGATACCAG
GCGTTTCCCCCTGGAAGCTCCCTCGTGCGCTCTCCTGTTCCGACCCTGCCGCTTACCGGATACCTGTCCG
CCTTTCTCCCTTCGGGAAGCGTGGCGCTTTCTCATAGCTCACGCTGTAGGTATCTCAGTTCGGTGTAGGT
CGTTCGCTCCAAGCTGGGCTGTGTGCACGAACCCCCCGTTCAGCCCGACCGCTGCGCCTTATCCGGTAAC
TATCGTCTTGAGTCCAACCCGGTAAGACACGACTTATCGCCACTGGCAGCAGCCACTGGTAACAGGATTA
GCAGAGCGAGGTATGTAGGCGGTGCTACAGAGTTCTTGAAGTGGTGGCCTAACTACGGCTACACTAGAAG
GACAGTATTTGGTATCTGCGCTCTGCTGAAGCCAGTTACCTTCGGAAAAAGAGTTGGTAGCTCTTGATCC
GGCAAACAAACCACCGCTGGTAGCGGTGGTTTTTTTGTTTGCAAGCAGCAGATTACGCGCAGAAAAAAAG
GATCTCAAGAAGATCCTTTGATCTTTTCTACGGGGTCTGACGCTCAGTGGAACGAAAACTCACGTTAAGG
GATTTTGGTCATGAGATTATCAAAAAGGATCTTCACCTAGATCCTTTTAAATTAAAAATGAAGTTTGCGG
CCGCAAATCAATCTAAAGTATATATGAGTAAACTTGGTCTGACAGTTACCAATGCTTAATCAGTGAGGCA
CCTATCTCAGCGATCTGTCTATTTCGTTCATCCATAGTTGCCTGACTCCCCGTCGTGTAGATAACTACGA
TACGGGAGGGCTTACCATCTGGCCCCAGTGCTGCAATGATACCGCGAGACCCACGCTCACCGGCTCCAGA
TTTATCAGCAATAAACCAGCCAGCCGGAAGGGCCGAGCGCAGAAGTGGTCCTGCAACTTTATCCGCCTCC
ATCCAGTCTATTAATTGTTGCCGGGAAGCTAGAGTAAGTAGTTCGCCAGTTAATAGTTTGCGCAACGTTG
TTGCCATTGCTACAGGCATCGTGGTGTCACGCTCGTCGTTTGGTATGGCTTCATTCAGCTCCGGTTCCCA
ACGATCAAGGCGAGTTACATGATCCCCCATGTTGTGCAAAAAAGCGGTTAGCTCCTTCGGTCCTCCGATC
GTTGTCAGAAGTAAGTTGGCCGCAGTGTTATCACTCATGGTTATGGCAGCACTGCATAATTCTCTTACTG
TCATGCCATCCGTAAGATGCTTTTCTGTGACTGGTGAGTACTCAACCAAGTCATTCTGAGAATAGTGTAT
GCGGCGACCGAGTTGCTCTTGCCCGGCGTCAACACGGGATAATACCGCGCCACATAGCAGAACTTTAAAA
GTGCTCATCATTGGAAAACGTTCTTCGGGGCGAAAACTCTCAAGGATCTTACCGCTGTTGAGATCCAGTT
CGATGTAACCCACTCGTGCACCCAACTGATCTTCAGCATCTTTTACTTTCACCAGCGTTTCTGGGTGAGC
AAAAACAGGAAGGCAAAATGCCGCAAAAAAGGGAATAAGGGCGACACGGAAATGTTGAATACTCATACTC
TTCCTTTTTCAATATTATTGAAGCATTTATCAGGGTTATTGTCTCATGAGCGGATACATATTTGAATGTA
TTTAGAAAAATAAACAAATAGGGGTTCCGCGCACATTTCCCCGAAAAGTGCCAC
