>Addgene plasmid #65052 | p-miR-148a | addgene partial sequence | sequence record 114709 | SV40pro-F2 5'-CCCCATGGCTGACTAATTTTT-3'
AGCTATTCCAGAAGTAGTGAGGAGGCTTTTTTGGAGGCCTAGGCTTTTGCAAAAAGCTTGTTCCATTATC
GGTCGCATCCTGAACTAAATTGCTTTTAACGAGTTATTCTTCTTTGTCTTAGCTGGGGGGTGGGGGAACA
CACCTGCAGGAAGAAACTTCTGGAGGAAGACAGCACGTTTGGTCTTTTGAGGCAAAGTTCTGAGACACTC
CGACTCTGAGTATGATAGAAGTCAGTGCACTACAGAACTTTGTCTCTAGAGGCTGTGGTCGCCGATGCCG
CCAGTGCTCCAGACGCCAGGCCGAGTGGCCCTGGTGGCCACGTCGCTGCGCCTTTCCCTTGGGGGAGGGG
CAAGGCCAGAGGGGGTCCAAGTGCAGCACGAGGAACTTGACCAAAAGCTTACCATGACCGAGTACAAGCC
CACGGTGCGCCTCGCCACCCGCGACGACGTCCCCAGGGCCGTACGCACCCTCGCCGCCGCGTTCGCCGAC
TACCCCGCCACGCGCCACACCGTCGATCCGGACCGCCACATCGAGCGGGTCACCGAGCTGCAAGAACTCT
TCCTCACGCGCGTCGGGCTCGACATCGGCAAGGTGTGGGTCGCGGACGACGGCGCCGCGGTGGCGGTCTG
GACCACGCCGGAGAGCGTCGAAGCGGGGGCGGTGTTCGCCGAGATCGGCCCGCGCATGGCCGAGTTGAGC
GGTTCCCGGCTGGCCGCGCAGCAACAGATGG
