>Addgene plasmid #65052 | p-miR-148a | addgene partial sequence | sequence record 114712 | puro-variant-R 5'-gtgggcttgtactcggtcat-3'
ACCCCTCTGGCCTTGCCCCTCCCCCAAGGGAAAGGCGCAGCGACGTGGCCACCAGGGCCACTCGGCCTGG
CGTCTGGAGCACTGGCGGCATCGGCGACCACAGCCTCTAGAGACAAAGTTCTGTAGTGCACTGACTTCTA
TCATACTCAGAGTCGGAGTGTCTCAGAACTTTGCCTCAAAAGACCAAACGTGCTGTCTTCCTCCAGAAGT
TTCTTCCTGCAGGTGTGTTCCCCCACCCCCCAGCTAAGACAAAGAAGAATAACTCGTTAAAAGCAATTTA
GTTCAGGATGCGACCGATAATGGAACAAGCTTTTTGCAAAAGCCTAGGCCTCCAAAAAAGCCTCCTCACT
ACTTCTGGAATAGCTCAGAGGCCGAGGCGGCCTCGGCCTCTGCATAAATAAAAAAAATTAGTCAGCCATG
GGGCGGAGAATGGGCGGAACTGGGCGGAGTTAGGGGCGGGATGGGCGGAGTTAGGGGCGGGACTATGGTT
GCTGACTAATTGAGATGCATGCTTTGCATACTTCTGCCTGCTGGGGAGCCTGGGGACTTTCCACACCTGG
TTGCTGACTAATTGAGATGCATGCTTTGCATACTTCTGCCTGCTGGGGAGCCTGGGGACTTTCCACACCT
GGTTGCTGACTAATTGAGATGCATGCTTTGCATACTTCTGCCTGCTGGGGAGCCTGGGGACTTTCCACAC
CCTAACTGACACACATTCCACAGGGTCGACC
